Addgene plasmid #24175: pIRES.Puro.mBeta
Depositing lab: Robert Sobol. Depositing organization: University of Pittsburgh (University, School of Medicine, and Cancer Institute). Publication: Parp1 activation in mouse embryonic fibroblasts promotes Pol beta-dependent cellular hypersensitivity to alkylation damage. Jelezcova E, Trivedi RN, Wang XH, Tang JB, Brown AR, Goellner EM, Schamus S, Fornsaglio JL, Sobol RW. Mutat Res. 2010 Apr 1;686(1-2):57-67. doi: 10.1016/j.mrfmmm.2010.01.016. Epub 2010 Jan 22. PubMed 20096707.
Backbone
  Vector backbone: pIRESpuro-modified with gateway cassette by recombination clonin
  Backbone manufacturer: Clontech (Unmodified)
  Backbone size w/o insert (bp): 6000
  Vector type: Mammalian Expression
  Selectable markers: Puromycin
Growth in bacteria
  Bacterial resistance: Ampicillin, 100 μg/mL
  Growth temperature: 37°C
  Growth strain: DH5alpha
  Copy number: High Copy
Gene/Insert
  Gene/Insert name: pIRES.Puro.mBeta (alt name: Mouse Polymerase Beta)
  Species: M. musculus (mouse)
  Insert size (bp): 1008
  Mutation: x
  GenBank ID: NM_011130
  Entrez Gene: Polb (a.k.a. A430088C08Rik)
  Cloning method: Gateway Cloning; 5′ cloning site x (not destroyed); 3′ cloning site x (not destroyed)
  Sequencing primers: 5′ x; 3′ x
Resource information
  A portion of this plasmid was derived from a plasmid made by: x
Terms and licenses: Academic/Nonprofit Terms; Industry Terms: Not Available to Industry
Depositor comments: Mouse pol beta cDNA was cloned into pENTR-D (invitrogen). The mouse pol beta open reading frame was transferred from pENTRD-mPOL beta to a gateway modified pIRES-Puro plasmid via LR recombination reaction.
How to cite: pIRES.Puro.mBeta was a gift from Robert Sobol (Addgene plasmid # 24175 ; http://n2t.net/addgene:24175 ; RRID:Addgene_24175)
