[The description below was written by a language model from this plasmid's Addgene catalogue record.]
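Description:
pIRES.Puro.mBeta is a mammalian expression plasmid carrying the mouse DNA polymerase beta (Polb) open reading frame, an insert of about 1 kb, in a pIRESpuro backbone of roughly 6 kb that had been converted into a Gateway destination vector. The cDNA was first cloned into a pENTR-D entry vector and then moved into the modified pIRES-Puro plasmid by an LR recombination reaction, so the coding region is expected to be flanked by the attB recombination scars typical of Gateway expression clones. In bacteria the plasmid is maintained at high copy number under ampicillin selection. No mutation or epitope tag is recorded for the insert, and the record includes no feature table.

The defining feature of the pIRESpuro design is a bicistronic transcript. The gene of interest is followed by an internal ribosome entry site (IRES) and the puromycin resistance gene, so both proteins are translated from a single mRNA. Because drug resistance depends on transcription of the same message that encodes Pol beta, puromycin selection enriches for cells that actually express the polymerase, which makes the vector well suited to deriving stable lines. The record does not name the promoter driving this cassette, nor the polyadenylation signal or bacterial origin.

The associated publication concerns Pol beta-dependent hypersensitivity to alkylation damage and Parp1 activation in mouse embryonic fibroblasts. This suggests the construct serves to express or restore mouse Pol beta, a base excision repair polymerase, in cultured mammalian cells for studies of the DNA damage response.
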