>Addgene plasmid #24175 | pIRES.Puro.mBeta | addgene partial sequence | sequence record 29944 | 24175 with CMV-F
TAGAGAACCCACTGCTTACTGGCTTATCGAAATTAATACGACTCACTATAGGGAGACCCAAGCTTGGTAC
CGAGCTCGGATCGATATCAACAAGTTTGTACAAAAAAGCAGGCTCCGCGGCCGCCCCCTTCACCATGAGC
AAACGCAAGGCGCCGCAGGAGACCCTCAACGGCGGCATCACGGACATGCTCGTGGAACTCGCAAACTTTG
AGAAGAACGTGAGCCAGGCGATCCACAAGTACAATGCGTACAGAAAAGCGGCATCTGTGATAGCCAAGTA
CCCACACAAAATCAAGAGCGGAGCGGAAGCTAAGAAACTGCCAGGAGTAGGAACAAAAATTGCTGAAAAG
ATTGATGAATTTTTAGCAACTGGAAAATTGCGTAAACTGGAAAAGATTCGTCAAGATGATACAAGTTCAT
CCATCAATTTCCTGACTCGAGTTACTGGCATTGGACCATCTGCTGCAAGGAAGTTTGTAGATGAAGGAAT
TAAGACATTAGAAGATCTCAGGAAAAATGAAGATAAACTGAACCATCATCAACGAATTGGGCTGAAATAT
TTCGAGGACTTTGAAAAGAGAATTCCTCGTGAGGAAATGCTGCAGATGCAGGATATTGTACTTAATGAAA
TTAAAAAAGTGGACTCTGAGTACATTGCTACAGTCTGTGGCAGTTTCAGAAGAGGCGCAGAGTCGAGTGG
AGACATGGATGTCCTGCTGACCCACCCAA
